Addgene plasmid #227879: pcDNA 3.3 N-MYC EPHA2
Purpose: Used for transfection of cells for expression of C-MYC EPHA2
Depositing lab: Sheng-cai Lin. Publication: AMPK targets PDZD8 to trigger carbon source shift from glucose to glutamine. Li M, Wang Y, Wei X, Cai WF, Wu J, Zhu M, Wang Y, Liu YH, Xiong J, Qu Q, Chen Y, Tian X, Yao L, Xie R, Li X, Chen S, Huang X, Zhang C, Xie C, Wu Y, Xu Z, Zhang B, Jiang B, Wang ZC, Li Q, Li G, Lin SY, Yu L, Piao HL, Deng X, Han J, Zhang CS, Lin SC. Cell Res. 2024 Jun 19. doi: 10.1038/s41422-024-00985-6. PubMed 38898113.
Backbone
  Vector backbone: pcDNA
  Vector type: Mammalian Expression
Growth in bacteria
  Bacterial resistance: Ampicillin, 100 μg/mL
  Growth temperature: 37°C
  Growth strain: DH5alpha
  Copy number: High Copy
Gene/Insert
  Gene/Insert name: EPHA2
  Species: H. sapiens (human)
  Entrez Gene: EPHA2 (a.k.a. ARCC2, CTPA, CTPP1, CTRCT6, ECK)
  Tag / fusion protein: MYC (N terminal on insert)
  Cloning method: Ligation Independent Cloning
Terms and licenses: Academic/Nonprofit Terms; Industry Terms: Not Available to Industry
How to cite: pcDNA 3.3 N-MYC EPHA2 was a gift from Sheng-cai Lin (Addgene plasmid # 227879 ; http://n2t.net/addgene:227879 ; RRID:Addgene_227879)
