[The description below was written by a language model from this plasmid's Addgene catalogue record and pLannotate feature annotations shown in this document.]
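Description:
pcDNA 3.3 N-MYC EPHA2 is an 8,405-nt mammalian expression plasmid on a pcDNA-type backbone, made for transfecting cultured cells to express human EPHA2, the ephrin type-A receptor 2 tyrosine kinase (also known as ECK). It is propagated in E. coli as a high-copy plasmid through a ColE1/pUC-type origin and selected with ampicillin via the β-lactamase gene and its own promoter. An f1 phage origin is also present. Short remnants of lac regulatory elements, lacI, the pBR322 bom region and a bGH polyadenylation signal are backbone leftovers with no evident role in the design.

The EPHA2 coding sequence sits downstream of the human cytomegalovirus immediate early enhancer and promoter, which drive strong constitutive transcription in most mammalian cell lines. Its transcript is terminated by the herpes simplex virus thymidine kinase polyadenylation signal. The catalogue entry lists a MYC epitope tag at the N terminus of the insert, which would allow detection or immunoprecipitation with anti-MYC antibodies. The tag was not annotated as a separate feature in the table, and the purpose field calls the product "C-MYC EPHA2", which probably names the c-Myc epitope rather than a C-terminal position. A second cassette places the neomycin phosphotransferase gene under the SV40 enhancer/early promoter with an SV40 polyadenylation signal. This allows G418 selection of stably transfected cells, although the stated purpose is simply expression after transfection. A ble fragment follows neo and appears to be a partial carry-over. The insert was introduced by ligation-independent cloning.
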