Features (pLannotate 1.2.2; 18 found; start..end, strand, type, name):
     50..429     +  enhancer       CMV enhancer: human cytomegalovirus immediate early enhancer
    430..633     +  promoter       CMV promoter: human cytomegalovirus (CMV) immediate early promoter
    799..3726    +  CDS            EPHA2: EPHA2_HUMAN - Also known as ECK. Experimental evidence at protein level: Swiss-Prot protein existence level 1. (Microbial infection) Acts as a receptor for hepatitis C virus (HCV) in hepatocytes and facilitates its cell entry. Mediates HCV entry by promoting the formation of the CD81-CLDN1 receptor complexes that are essential for HCV entry and by enhancing membrane fusion of cells expressing HCV envelope glycoproteins. From Homo sapiens (Human).
   3835..3883    +  polyA_signal   HSV TK poly(A) signal: herpes simplex virus thymidine kinase polyadenylation signal (Cole and Stacy, 1985)
   3974..3990    -  polyA_signal   bGH poly(A) signal (fragment): bovine growth hormone polyadenylation signal
   4085..4513    +  rep_origin     f1 ori (sequence partly withheld): f1 bacteriophage origin of replication; arrow indicates direction of (+) strand synthesis
   4527..4856    +  promoter       SV40 promoter: SV40 enhancer and early promoter
   4923..5714    +  CDS            neo: KKA2_KLEPN - Also known as kan, nptII. Experimental evidence at protein level: Swiss-Prot protein existence level 1. Resistance to kanamycin, neomycin, paromomycin, ribostamycin, butirosin and gentamicin B. From Klebsiella pneumoniae.
   5740..5898    +  CDS            ble (fragment): BLE_KLEPN - Experimental evidence at protein level: Swiss-Prot protein existence level 1. Binding protein with a strong affinity to the bleomycin family of antibiotics. Binds to CL990; an antimitotic-antibiotic compound. From Klebsiella pneumoniae.
   5893..6014    +  polyA_signal   SV40 poly(A) signal: SV40 polyadenylation signal
   6087..6103    -  protein_bind   lac operator: The lac repressor binds to the lac operator to inhibit transcription in E. coli. This inhibition can be relieved by adding lactose or isopropyl-β-D-thiogalactopyranoside (IPTG). lac repressor encoded by lacI
   6111..6141    -  promoter       lac promoter: promoter for the E. coli lac operon
   6156..6177    -  protein_bind   CAP binding site: CAP binding activates transcription in the presence of cAMP. E. coli catabolite activator protein
   6190..6282    -  CDS            lacI (fragment): lac repressor; lacI; The lac repressor binds to the lac operator to inhibit transcription in E. coli. This inhibition can be relieved by adding lactose or isopropyl-β-D-thiogalactopyranoside (IPTG).
   6465..7053    -  rep_origin     ori: high-copy-number ColE1/pMB1/pBR322/pUC origin of replication
   7224..8084    -  CDS            AmpR: β-lactamase; bla; confers resistance to ampicillin, carbenicillin, and related antibiotics
   8085..8189    -  promoter       AmpR promoter: bla
   8248..8300    -  misc_feature   bom (fragment): basis of mobility region from pBR322
>Addgene plasmid #227879 | pcDNA 3.3 N-MYC EPHA2 | addgene full sequence | sequence record 477350 | Addgene NGS Result
GTTAGGCGTTTTGCGCTGCTTCGCGATGTACGGGCCAGATATACGCGTTGACATTGATTATTGACTAGTT
ATTAATAGTAATCAATTACGGGGTCATTAGTTCATAGCCCATATATGGAGTTCCGCGTTACATAACTTAC
GGTAAATGGCCCGCCTGGCTGACCGCCCAACGACCCCCGCCCATTGACGTCAATAATGACGTATGTTCCC
ATAGTAACGCCAATAGGGACTTTCCATTGACGTCAATGGGTGGAGTATTTACGGTAAACTGCCCACTTGG
CAGTACATCAAGTGTATCATATGCCAAGTACGCCCCCTATTGACGTCAATGACGGTAAATGGCCCGCCTG
GCATTATGCCCAGTACATGACCTTATGGGACTTTCCTACTTGGCAGTACATCTACGTATTAGTCATCGCT
ATTACCATGGTGATGCGGTTTTGGCAGTACATCAATGGGCGTGGATAGCGGTTTGACTCACGGGGATTTC
CAAGTCTCCACCCCATTGACGTCAATGGGAGTTTGTTTTGGCACCAAAATCAACGGGACTTTCCAAAATG
TCGTAACAACTCCGCCCCATTGACGCAAATGGGCGGTAGGCGTGTACGGTGGGAGGTCTATATAAGCAGA
GCTCGTTTAGTGAACCGTCAGATCGCCTGGAGACGCCATCCACGCTGTTTTGACCTCCATAGAAGACACC
GGGACCGATCCAGCCTCCGGACTGAGCTCCTTAAGGTTAACGCCACCATGGAACAAAAACTCATCTCAGA
AGAGGATCTGTCTAGAGAATTCGGATCCATGGAGCTCCAGGCAGCCCGCGCCTGCTTCGCCCTGCTGTGG
GGCTGTGCGCTGGCCGCGGCCGCGGCGGCGCAGGGCAAGGAAGTGGTACTGCTGGACTTTGCTGCAGCTG
GAGGGGAGCTCGGCTGGCTCACACACCCGTATGGCAAAGGGTGGGACCTGATGCAGAACATCATGAATGA
CATGCCGATCTACATGTACTCCGTGTGCAACGTGATGTCTGGCGACCAGGACAACTGGCTCCGCACCAAC
TGGGTGTACCGAGGAGAGGCTGAGCGTATCTTCATTGAGCTCAAGTTTACTGTACGTGACTGCAACAGCT
TCCCTGGTGGCGCCAGCTCCTGCAAGGAGACTTTCAACCTCTACTATGCCGAGTCGGACCTGGACTACGG
CACCAACTTCCAGAAGCGCCTGTTCACCAAGATTGACACCATTGCGCCCGATGAGATCACCGTCAGCAGC
GACTTCGAGGCACGCCACGTGAAGCTGAACGTGGAGGAGCGCTCCGTGGGGCCGCTCACCCGCAAAGGCT
TCTACCTGGCCTTCCAGGATATCGGTGCCTGTGTGGCGCTGCTCTCCGTCCGTGTCTACTACAAGAAGTG
CCCCGAGCTGCTGCAGGGCCTGGCCCACTTCCCTGAGACCATCGCCGGCTCTGATGCACCTTCCCTGGCC
ACTGTGGCCGGCACCTGTGTGGACCATGCCGTGGTGCCACCGGGGGGTGAAGAGCCCCGTATGCACTGTG
CAGTGGATGGCGAGTGGCTGGTGCCCATTGGGCAGTGCCTGTGCCAGGCAGGCTACGAGAAGGTGGAGGA
TGCCTGCCAGGCCTGCTCGCCTGGATTTTTTAAGTTTGAGGCATCTGAGAGCCCCTGCTTGGAGTGCCCT
GAGCACACGCTGCCATCCCCTGAGGGTGCCACCTCCTGCGAGTGTGAGGAAGGCTTCTTCCGGGCACCTC
AGGACCCAGCGTCGATGCCTTGCACACGACCCCCCTCCGCCCCACACTACCTCACAGCCGTGGGCATGGG
TGCCAAGGTGGAGCTGCGCTGGACGCCCCCTCAGGACAGCGGGGGCCGCGAGGACATTGTCTACAGCGTC
ACCTGCGAACAGTGCTGGCCCGAGTCTGGGGAATGCGGGCCGTGTGAGGCCAGTGTGCGCTACTCGGAGC
CTCCTCACGGACTGACCCGCACCAGTGTGACAGTGAGCGACCTGGAGCCCCACATGAACTACACCTTCAC
CGTGGAGGCCCGCAATGGCGTCTCAGGCCTGGTAACCAGCCGCAGCTTCCGTACTGCCAGTGTCAGCATC
AACCAGACAGAGCCCCCCAAGGTGAGGCTGGAGGGCCGCAGCACCACCTCGCTTAGCGTCTCCTGGAGCA
TCCCCCCGCCGCAGCAGAGCCGAGTGTGGAAGTACGAGGTCACTTACCGCAAGAAGGGAGACTCCAACAG
CTACAATGTGCGCCGCACCGAGGGTTTCTCCGTGACCCTGGACGACCTGGCCCCAGACACCACCTACCTG
GTCCAGGTGCAGGCACTGACGCAGGAGGGCCAGGGGGCCGGCAGCAAGGTGCACGAATTCCAGACGCTGT
CCCCGGAGGGATCTGGCAACTTGGCGGTGATTGGCGGCGTGGCTGTCGGTGTGGTCCTGCTTCTGGTGCT
GGCAGGAGTTGGCTTCTTTATCCACCGCAGGAGGAAGAACCAGCGTGCCCGCCAGTCCCCGGAGGACGTT
TACTTCTCCAAGTCAGAACAACTGAAGCCCCTGAAGACATACGTGGACCCCCACACATATGAGGACCCCA
ACCAGGCTGTGTTGAAGTTCACTACCGAGATCCATCCATCCTGTGTCACTCGGCAGAAGGTGATCGGAGC
AGGAGAGTTTGGGGAGGTGTACAAGGGCATGCTGAAGACATCCTCGGGGAAGAAGGAGGTGCCGGTGGCC
ATCAAGACGCTGAAAGCCGGCTACACAGAGAAGCAGCGAGTGGACTTCCTCGGCGAGGCCGGCATCATGG
GCCAGTTCAGCCACCACAACATCATCCGCCTAGAGGGCGTCATCTCCAAATACAAGCCCATGATGATCAT
CACTGAGTACATGGAGAATGGGGCCCTGGACAAGTTCCTTCGGGAGAAGGATGGCGAGTTCAGCGTGCTG
CAGCTGGTGGGCATGCTGCGGGGCATCGCAGCTGGCATGAAGTACCTGGCCAACATGAACTATGTGCACC
GTGACCTGGCTGCCCGCAACATCCTCGTCAACAGCAACCTGGTCTGCAAGGTGTCTGACTTTGGCCTGTC
CCGCGTGCTGGAGGACGACCCCGAGGCCACCTACACCACCAGTGGCGGCAAGATCCCCATCCGCTGGACC
GCCCCGGAGGCCATTTCCTACCGGAAGTTCACCTCTGCCAGCGACGTGTGGAGCTTTGGCATTGTCATGT
GGGAGGTGATGACCTATGGCGAGCGGCCCTACTGGGAGTTGTCCAACCACGAGGTGATGAAAGCCATCAA
TGATGGCTTCCGGCTCCCCACACCCATGGACTGCCCCTCCGCCATCTACCAGCTCATGATGCAGTGCTGG
CAGCAGGAGCGTGCCCGCCGCCCCAAGTTCGCTGACATCGTCAGCATCCTGGACAAGCTCATTCGTGCCC
CTGACTCCCTCAAGACCCTGGCTGACTTTGACCCCCGCGTGTCTATCCGGCTCCCCAGCACGAGCGGCTC
GGAGGGGGTGCCCTTCCGCACGGTGTCCGAGTGGCTGGAGTCCATCAAGATGCAGCAGTATACGGAGCAC
TTCATGGCGGCCGGCTACACTGCCATCGAGAAGGTGGTGCAGATGACCAACGACGACATCAAGAGGATTG
GGGTGCGGCTGCCCGGCCACCAGAAGCGCATCGCCTACAGCCTGCTGGGACTCAAGGACCAGGTGAACAC
AGTGGGGATCCCCATCCTCGAGCCATGGAAGCTTGATATCTAACTGACTGAACCGGTGGTACCAAACGGG
GGAGGCTAACTGAAACACGGAAGGAGACAATACCGGAAGGAACCCGCGCTATGACGGCAATAAAAAGACA
GAATAAAACGCACGGGTGTTGGGTCGTTTGTTCATAAACGCGGGGTTCGGTCCCAGGGCTGGCACTCTGT
CGATACCCCACCGAGACCCCATTGGGGCCAATACGCCCGCGTTTCTTCCTTTTCCCCACCCCACCCCCCA
AGTTCGGGTGAAGGCCCAGGGCTCGCAGCCAACGTCGGGGCGGCAGGCCCTGCCATAGCAGATCTGCGCA
GCTGGGGCTCTAGGGGGTATCCCC
[124 nt withheld, positions 4085-4208]
C
[91 nt withheld, positions 4210-4300]
A
[49 nt withheld, positions 4302-4350]
CCTTTGACGTTGGAGTCCACGTTCTTT
[37 nt withheld, positions 4378-4414]
ACCCTATCTCGGTCTATTCTTTTGATTTATAAGGGATTTTGCCGATTTCGGCCTATTGGTTAAAAAATGA
GCTGATTTAACAAAAATTTAACGCGAATTAATTCTGTGGAATGTGTGTCAGTTAGGGTGTGGAAAGTCCC
CAGGCTCCCCAGCAGGCAGAAGTATGCAAAGCATGCATCTCAATTAGTCAGCAACCAGGTGTGGAAAGTC
CCCAGGCTCCCCAGCAGGCAGAAGTATGCAAAGCATGCATCTCAATTAGTCAGCAACCATAGTCCCGCCC
CTAACTCCGCCCATCCCGCCCCTAACTCCGCCCAGTTCCGCCCATTCTCCGCCCCATGGCTGACTAATTT
TTTTTATTTATGCAGAGGCCGAGGCCGCCTCTGCCTCTGAGCTATTCCAGAAGTAGTGAGGAGGCTTTTT
TGGAGGCCTAGGCTTTTGCAAAAAGCTCCCGGGAGCTTGTATATCCATTTTCGGATCTGATCAAGAGACA
GGATGAGGATCGTTTCGCATGATTGAACAAGATGGATTGCACGCAGGTTCTCCGGCCGCTTGGGTGGAGA
GGCTATTCGGCTATGACTGGGCACAACAGACAATCGGCTGCTCTGATGCCGCCGTGTTCCGGCTGTCAGC
GCAGGGGCGCCCGGTTCTTTTTGTCAAGACCGACCTGTCCGGTGCCCTGAATGAACTGCAGGACGAGGCA
GCGCGGCTATCGTGGCTGGCCACGACGGGCGTTCCTTGCGCAGCTGTGCTCGACGTTGTCACTGAAGCGG
GAAGGGACTGGCTGCTATTGGGCGAAGTGCCGGGGCAGGATCTCCTGTCATCTCACCTTGCTCCTGCCGA
GAAAGTATCCATCATGGCTGATGCAATGCGGCGGCTGCATACGCTTGATCCGGCTACCTGCCCATTCGAC
CACCAAGCGAAACATCGCATCGAGCGAGCACGTACTCGGATGGAAGCCGGTCTTGTCGATCAGGATGATC
TGGACGAAGAGCATCAGGGGCTCGCGCCAGCCGAACTGTTCGCCAGGCTCAAGGCGCGCATGCCCGACGG
CGAGGATCTCGTCGTGACCCATGGCGATGCCTGCTTGCCGAATATCATGGTGGAAAATGGCCGCTTTTCT
GGATTCATCGACTGTGGCCGGCTGGGTGTGGCGGACCGCTATCAGGACATAGCGTTGGCTACCCGTGATA
TTGCTGAAGAGCTTGGCGGCGAATGGGCTGACCGCTTCCTCGTGCTTTACGGTATCGCCGCTCCCGATTC
GCAGCGCATCGCCTTCTATCGCCTTCTTGACGAGTTCTTCTGAGCGGGACTCTGGGGTTCGCGAAATGAC
CGACCAAGCGACGCCCAACCTGCCATCACGAGATTTCGATTCCACCGCCGCCTTCTATGAAAGGTTGGGC
TTCGGAATCGTTTTCCGGGACGCCGGCTGGATGATCCTCCAGCGCGGGGATCTCATGCTGGAGTTCTTCG
CCCACCCCAACTTGTTTATTGCAGCTTATAATGGTTACAAATAAAGCAATAGCATCACAAATTTCACAAA
TAAAGCATTTTTTTCACTGCATTCTAGTTGTGGTTTGTCCAAACTCATCAATGTATCTTATCATGTCTGT
ATACCGTCGACCTCTAGCTAGAGCTTGGCGTAATCATGGTCATAGCTGTTTCCTGTGTGAAATTGTTATC
CGCTCACAATTCCACACAACATACGAGCCGGAAGCATAAAGTGTAAAGCCTGGGGTGCCTAATGAGTGAG
CTAACTCACATTAATTGCGTTGCGCTCACTGCCCGCTTTCCAGTCGGGAAACCTGTCGTGCCAGCTGCAT
TAATGAATCGGCCAACGCGCGGGGAGAGGCGGTTTGCGTATTGGGCGCTCTTCCGCTTCCTCGCTCACTG
ACTCGCTGCGCTCGGTCGTTCGGCTGCGGCGAGCGGTATCAGCTCACTCAAAGGCGGTAATACGGTTATC
CACAGAATCAGGGGATAACGCAGGAAAGAACATGTGAGCAAAAGGCCAGCAAAAGGCCAGGAACCGTAAA
AAGGCCGCGTTGCTGGCGTTTTTCCATAGGCTCCGCCCCCCTGACGAGCATCACAAAAATCGACGCTCAA
GTCAGAGGTGGCGAAACCCGACAGGACTATAAAGATACCAGGCGTTTCCCCCTGGAAGCTCCCTCGTGCG
CTCTCCTGTTCCGACCCTGCCGCTTACCGGATACCTGTCCGCCTTTCTCCCTTCGGGAAGCGTGGCGCTT
TCTCATAGCTCACGCTGTAGGTATCTCAGTTCGGTGTAGGTCGTTCGCTCCAAGCTGGGCTGTGTGCACG
AACCCCCCGTTCAGCCCGACCGCTGCGCCTTATCCGGTAACTATCGTCTTGAGTCCAACCCGGTAAGACA
CGACTTATCGCCACTGGCAGCAGCCACTGGTAACAGGATTAGCAGAGCGAGGTATGTAGGCGGTGCTACA
GAGTTCTTGAAGTGGTGGCCTAACTACGGCTACACTAGAAGAACAGTATTTGGTATCTGCGCTCTGCTGA
AGCCAGTTACCTTCGGAAAAAGAGTTGGTAGCTCTTGATCCGGCAAACAAACCACCGCTGGTAGCGGTGG
TTTTTTTGTTTGCAAGCAGCAGATTACGCGCAGAAAAAAAGGATCTCAAGAAGATCCTTTGATCTTTTCT
ACGGGGTCTGACGCTCAGTGGAACGAAAACTCACGTTAAGGGATTTTGGTCATGAGATTATCAAAAAGGA
TCTTCACCTAGATCCTTTTAAATTAAAAATGAAGTTTTAAATCAATCTAAAGTATATATGAGTAAACTTG
GTCTGACAGTTACCAATGCTTAATCAGTGAGGCACCTATCTCAGCGATCTGTCTATTTCGTTCATCCATA
GTTGCCTGACTCCCCGTCGTGTAGATAACTACGATACGGGAGGGCTTACCATCTGGCCCCAGTGCTGCAA
TGATACCGCGAGACCCACGCTCACCGGCTCCAGATTTATCAGCAATAAACCAGCCAGCCGGAAGGGCCGA
GCGCAGAAGTGGTCCTGCAACTTTATCCGCCTCCATCCAGTCTATTAATTGTTGCCGGGAAGCTAGAGTA
AGTAGTTCGCCAGTTAATAGTTTGCGCAACGTTGTTGCCATTGCTACAGGCATCGTGGTGTCACGCTCGT
CGTTTGGTATGGCTTCATTCAGCTCCGGTTCCCAACGATCAAGGCGAGTTACATGATCCCCCATGTTGTG
CAAAAAAGCGGTTAGCTCCTTCGGTCCTCCGATCGTTGTCAGAAGTAAGTTGGCCGCAGTGTTATCACTC
ATGGTTATGGCAGCACTGCATAATTCTCTTACTGTCATGCCATCCGTAAGATGCTTTTCTGTGACTGGTG
AGTACTCAACCAAGTCATTCTGAGAATAGTGTATGCGGCGACCGAGTTGCTCTTGCCCGGCGTCAATACG
GGATAATACCGCGCCACATAGCAGAACTTTAAAAGTGCTCATCATTGGAAAACGTTCTTCGGGGCGAAAA
CTCTCAAGGATCTTACCGCTGTTGAGATCCAGTTCGATGTAACCCACTCGTGCACCCAACTGATCTTCAG
CATCTTTTACTTTCACCAGCGTTTCTGGGTGAGCAAAAACAGGAAGGCAAAATGCCGCAAAAAAGGGAAT
AAGGGCGACACGGAAATGTTGAATACTCATACTCTTCCTTTTTCAATATTATTGAAGCATTTATCAGGGT
TATTGTCTCATGAGCGGATACATATTTGAATGTATTTAGAAAAATAAACAAATAGGGGTTCCGCGCACAT
TTCCCCGAAAAGTGCCACCTGACGTCGACGGATCGGGAGATCTCCCGATCCCCTATGGTGCACTCTCAGT
ACAATCTGCTCTGATGCCGCATAGTTAAGCCAGTATCTGCTCCCTGCTTGTGTGTTGGAGGTCGCTGAGT
AGTGCGCGAGCAAAATTTAAGCTACAACAAGGCAAGGCTTGACCGACAATTGCATGAAGAATCTGCTTAG
G
